Addgene plasmid #212026: pMX-IG-ATG3 (T244A)
Purpose: Expresses untagged ATG3 (T244A) in mammalian cells
Depositing lab: Michael Lazarou. Depositing organization: Walter and Eliza Hall Institute of Medical Research. Publication: Three-step docking by WIPI2, ATG16L1, and ATG3 delivers LC3 to the phagophore. Rao S, Skulsuppaisarn M, Strong LM, Ren X, Lazarou M, Hurley JH, Hummer G. Sci Adv. 2024 Feb 9;10(6):eadj8027. doi: 10.1126/sciadv.adj8027. Epub 2024 Feb 7. PubMed 38324698.
Backbone
  Vector backbone: pMX-IG
  Backbone manufacturer: Cell Biolabs
  Vector type: Mammalian Expression, Retroviral
Growth in bacteria
  Bacterial resistance: Ampicillin, 100 μg/mL
  Growth temperature: 37°C
  Growth strain: NEB Stable
  Copy number: High Copy
Gene/Insert
  Gene/Insert name: ATG3
  Species: H. sapiens (human)
  Entrez Gene: ATG3 (a.k.a. APG3, APG3-LIKE, APG3L, PC3-96, hApg3)
Terms and licenses: Academic/Nonprofit Terms; Industry Terms: Not Available to Industry
How to cite: pMX-IG-ATG3 (T244A) was a gift from Michael Lazarou (Addgene plasmid # 212026)
