[The description below was written by a language model from this plasmid's Addgene catalogue record and pLannotate feature annotations shown in this document.]
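Description:
pMX-IG-ATG3 (T244A) is a Moloney murine leukemia virus–based retroviral vector built on the pMX-IG backbone and catalogued for mammalian expression. According to the catalogue entry it carries human ATG3 with a threonine-to-alanine substitution at residue 244, expressed without an epitope tag. ATG3 is the E2-like enzyme of the autophagy conjugation machinery that transfers LC3-family proteins onto phagophore lipid, and the associated work concerns how WIPI2, ATG16L1 and ATG3 dock to deliver LC3 to the phagophore. The point mutant is therefore presumably intended for structure–function tests of ATG3 in cells, although the record does not state what the T244A change does. In vectors of this type, the LTRs flank the payload so that the transcript can be packaged into retroviral particles in a suitable packaging line and stably integrated into target cells, with the 5' LTR usually driving transcription. The "IG" in the backbone name conventionally denotes an IRES-GFP reporter cassette, but neither the catalogue fields nor the annotations confirm this.

In bacteria the plasmid is maintained through a high-copy ColE1/pUC-type origin and selected with ampicillin via the bla (AmpR) gene and its own promoter.

The two sequence records are only about 2.6 kb each and annotate just the bacterial backbone: AmpR, the origin, a short lacI fragment, and one MoMLV LTR adjoining a fragment called as a ΔU3 3' LTR. No ATG3 coding sequence, packaging signal or reporter is annotated. These assemblies therefore appear to cover only part of the described construct, or a form in which the region between the LTRs is absent. The insert and mutation cannot be verified from the feature tables.
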