Features (pLannotate 1.2.2; 13 found; start..end, strand, type, name):
     35..607     +  misc_feature   IRES: internal ribosome entry site (IRES) of the encephalomyocarditis virus (EMCV)
    621..1337    +  CDS            EYFP: EYFP is a basic (constitutively fluorescent) green/yellow fluorescent protein published in 1996, derived from Aequorea victoria. It is reported to be a very rapidly-maturing weak dimer with high acid sensitivity.
   1404..1525    +  LTR            3' LTR (ΔU3) (fragment): self-inactivating 3' long terminal repeat (LTR) from Moloney murine leukemia virus
   1526..1995    +  LTR            LTR: long terminal repeat from Moloney murine leukemia virus
   1998..2051    -  CDS            lacI (fragment): lac repressor; lacI; The lac repressor binds to the lac operator to inhibit transcription in E. coli. This inhibition can be relieved by adding lactose or isopropyl-β-D-thiogalactopyranoside (IPTG).
   2234..2822    -  rep_origin     ori: high-copy-number ColE1/pMB1/pBR322/pUC origin of replication
   2986..3846    -  CDS            AmpR: β-lactamase; bla; confers resistance to ampicillin, carbenicillin, and related antibiotics
   3847..3951    -  promoter       AmpR promoter: bla
   3966..4559    +  LTR            LTR: long terminal repeat from Moloney murine leukemia virus
   4622..4979    +  misc_feature   MMLV Ψ: packaging signal of Moloney murine leukemia virus (MMLV)
   5044..5460    +  CDS            gag (truncated): truncated Moloney murine leukemia virus (MMLV) gag gene lacking the start codon
   5470..5844    +  misc_feature   pol region: Moloney murine leukemia virus (MMLV) pol region containing the splice acceptor site
   5894..6835    +  CDS            ATG3: ATG3_HUMAN - Also known as APG3, APG3L. Experimental evidence at protein level: Swiss-Prot protein existence level 1. E2 conjugating enzyme required for the cytoplasm to vacuole transport (Cvt), autophagy, and mitochondrial homeostasis. Responsible for the E2-like covalent binding of phosphatidylethanolamine to the C- terminal Gly of ATG8-like proteins (GABARAP, GABARAPL1, GABARAPL2 or MAP1LC3A). The ATG12-ATG5 conjugate plays a role of an E3 and promotes the transfer of ATG8-like proteins from ATG3 to phosphatidylethanolamine (PE). This step is required for the membrane association of ATG8-li
>Addgene plasmid #212026 | pMX-IG-ATG3 (T244A) | depositor full sequence | sequence record 413598 | pMX-IG-ATG3 (T244A) sequence 6843 bps
GGGCCGGCGCGCCGCGGCCGCTACGTAAATTCCGCCCCTCTCCCTCCCCCCCCCCTAACGTTACTGGCCG
AAGCCGCTTGGAATAAGGCCGGTGTGCGTTTGTCTATATGTTATTTTCCACCATATTGCCGTCTTTTGGC
AATGTGAGGGCCCGGAAACCTGGCCCTGTCTTCTTGACGAGCATTCCTAGGGGTCTTTCCCCTCTCGCCA
AAGGAATGCAAGGTCTGTTGAATGTCGTGAAGGAAGCAGTTCCTCTGGAAGCTTCTTGAAGACAAACAAC
GTCTGTAGCGACCCTTTGCAGGCAGCGGAACCCCCCACCTGGCGACAGGTGCCTCTGCGGCCAAAAGCCA
CGTGTATAAGATACACCTGCAAAGGCGGCACAACCCCAGTGCCACGTTGTGAGTTGGATAGTTGTGGAAA
GAGTCAAATGGCTCTCCTCAAGCGTATTCAACAAGGGGCTGAAGGATGCCCAGAAGGTACCCCATTGTAT
GGGATCTGATCTGGGGCCTCGGTGCACATGCTTTACATGTGTTTAGTCGAGGTTAAAAAACGTCTAGGCC
CCCCGAACCACGGGGACGTGGTTTTCCTTTGAAAAACACGATGATAAGCTTGCCACAACCATGGTGAGCA
AGGGCGAGGAGCTGTTCACCGGGGTGGTGCCCATCCTGGTCGAGCTGGACGGCGACGTAAACGGCCACAA
GTTCAGCGTGTCCGGCGAGGGCGAGGGCGATGCCACCTACGGCAAGCTGACCCTGAAGTTCATCTGCACC
ACCGGCAAGCTGCCCGTGCCCTGGCCCACCCTCGTGACCACCTTCGGCTACGGCCTGCAGTGCTTCGCCC
GCTACCCCGACCACATGAAGCAGCACGACTTCTTCAAGTCCGCCATGCCCGAAGGCTACGTCCAGGAGCG
CACCATCTTCTTCAAGGACGACGGCAACTACAAGACCCGCGCCGAGGTGAAGTTCGAGGGCGACACCCTG
GTGAACCGCATCGAGCTGAAGGGCATCGACTTCAAGGAGGACGGCAACATCCTGGGGCACAAGCTGGAGT
ACAACTACAACAGCCACAACGTCTATATCATGGCCGACAAGCAGAAGAACGGCATCAAGGTGAACTTCAA
GATCCGCCACAACATCGAGGACGGCAGCGTGCAGCTCGCCGACCACTACCAGCAGAACACCCCCATCGGC
GACGGCCCCGTGCTGCTGCCCGACAACCACTACCTGAGCTACCAGTCCGCCCTGAGCAAAGACCCCAACG
AGAAGCGCGATCACATGGTCCTGCTGGAGTTCGTGACCGCCGCCGGGATCACTCTCGGCATGGACGAGCT
GTACAAGAGCGGCCCAGCCACAGTGGTCGACGATAAAATAAAAGATTTTATTTAGTCTCCAGAAAAAGGG
GGGAATGAAAGACCCCACCTGTAGGTTTGGCAAGCTAGCTTAAGTAACGCCATTTTGGAAGGCATGGAAA
AATACATAACTGAGAATAGAGAAGTTCAGATCAAGGTCAGGAACAGATGGAACAGCTGAATATGGGCCAA
ACAGGATATCTGTGGTAAGCAGTTCCTGCCCCGGCTCAGGGCCAAGAACAGATGGAACAGCTGAATATGG
GCCAAACAGGATATCTGTGGTAAGCAGTTCCTGCCCCGGCTCAGGGCCAAGAACAGATGGTCCCCAGATG
CGGTCCAGCCCTCAGCAGTTTCTAGAGAACCATCAGATGTTTCCAGGGTGCCCCAAGGACCTGAAATGAC
CCTGTGCCTTATTTGAACTAACCAATCAGTTCGCTTCTCGCTTCTGTTCGCGCGCTTCTGCTCCCCGAGC
TCAATAAAAGAGCCCACAACCCCTCACTCGGGGCGCCAGTCCTCCGATTGACTGAGTCGCCCGGGTACCC
GTGTATCCAATAAACCCTCTTGCAGTTGCATCCGACTTGTGGTCTCGCTGTTCCTTGGGAGGGTCTCCTC
TGAGTGATTGACTACCCGTCAGCGGGGGTCTTTCATTCTGCATTAATGAATCGGCCAACGCGCGGGGAGA
GGCGGTTTGCGTATTGGGCGCTCTTCCGCTTCCTCGCTCACTGACTCGCTGCGCTCGGTCGTTCGGCTGC
GGCGAGCGGTATCAGCTCACTCAAAGGCGGTAATACGGTTATCCACAGAATCAGGGGATAACGCAGGAAA
GAACATGTGAGCAAAAGGCCAGCAAAAGGCCAGGAACCGTAAAAAGGCCGCGTTGCTGGCGTTTTTCCAT
AGGCTCCGCCCCCCTGACGAGCATCACAAAAATCGACGCTCAAGTCAGAGGTGGCGAAACCCGACAGGAC
TATAAAGATACCAGGCGTTTCCCCCTGGAAGCTCCCTCGTGCGCTCTCCTGTTCCGACCCTGCCGCTTAC
CGGATACCTGTCCGCCTTTCTCCCTTCGGGAAGCGTGGCGCTTTCTCATAGCTCACGCTGTAGGTATCTC
AGTTCGGTGTAGGTCGTTCGCTCCAAGCTGGGCTGTGTGCACGAACCCCCCGTTCAGCCCGACCGCTGCG
CCTTATCCGGTAACTATCGTCTTGAGTCCAACCCGGTAAGACACGACTTATCGCCACTGGCAGCAGCCAC
TGGTAACAGGATTAGCAGAGCGAGGTATGTAGGCGGTGCTACAGAGTTCTTGAAGTGGTGGCCTAACTAC
GGCTACACTAGAAGGACAGTATTTGGTATCTGCGCTCTGCTGAAGCCAGTTACCTTCGGAAAAAGAGTTG
GTAGCTCTTGATCCGGCAAACAAACCACCGCTGGTAGCGGTGGTTTTTTTGTTTGCAAGCAGCAGATTAC
GCGCAGAAAAAAAGGATCTCAAGAAGATCCTTTGATCTTTTCTACGGGGTCTGACGCTCAGTGGAACGAA
AACTCACGTTAAGGGATTTTGGTCATGAGATTATCAAAAAGGATCTTCACCTAGATCCTTTTGCGGCCGG
CCGCAAATCAATCTAAAGTATATATGAGTAAACTTGGTCTGACAGTTACCAATGCTTAATCAGTGAGGCA
CCTATCTCAGCGATCTGTCTATTTCGTTCATCCATAGTTGCCTGACTCCCCGTCGTGTAGATAACTACGA
TACGGGAGGGCTTACCATCTGGCCCCAGTGCTGCAATGATACCGCGAGACCCACGCTCACCGGCTCCAGA
TTTATCAGCAATAAACCAGCCAGCCGGAAGGGCCGAGCGCAGAAGTGGTCCTGCAACTTTATCCGCCTCC
ATCCAGTCTATTAATTGTTGCCGGGAAGCTAGAGTAAGTAGTTCGCCAGTTAATAGTTTGCGCAACGTTG
TTGCCATTGCTACAGGCATCGTGGTGTCACGCTCGTCGTTTGGTATGGCTTCATTCAGCTCCGGTTCCCA
ACGATCAAGGCGAGTTACATGATCCCCCATGTTGTGCAAAAAAGCGGTTAGCTCCTTCGGTCCTCCGATC
GTTGTCAGAAGTAAGTTGGCCGCAGTGTTATCACTCATGGTTATGGCAGCACTGCATAATTCTCTTACTG
TCATGCCATCCGTAAGATGCTTTTCTGTGACTGGTGAGTACTCAACCAAGTCATTCTGAGAATAGTGTAT
GCGGCGACCGAGTTGCTCTTGCCCGGCGTCAACACGGGATAATACCGCGCCACATAGCAGAACTTTAAAA
GTGCTCATCATTGGAAAACGTTCTTCGGGGCGAAAACTCTCAAGGATCTTACCGCTGTTGAGATCCAGTT
CGATGTAACCCACTCGTGCACCCAACTGATCTTCAGCATCTTTTACTTTCACCAGCGTTTCTGGGTGAGC
AAAAACAGGAAGGCAAAATGCCGCAAAAAAGGGAATAAGGGCGACACGGAAATGTTGAATACTCATACTC
TTCCTTTTTCAATATTATTGAAGCATTTATCAGGGTTATTGTCTCATGAGCGGATACATATTTGAATGTA
TTTAGAAAAATAAACAAATAGGGGTTCCGCGCACATTTCCTGCATAATGAAAGACCCCACCTGTAGGTTT
GGCAAGCTAGCTTAAGTAACGCCATTTTGCAAGGCATGGAAAAATACATAACTGAGAATAGAAAAGTTCA
GATCAAGGTCAGGAACAGATGGAACAGCTGAATATGGGCCAAAGCGGATATCTGTGGTAAGCAGTTCCTG
CCCCGGCTCAGGGCCAAGAACAGATGGAACAGCTGAATATGGGCCAAACAGGATATCTGTGGTAAGCAGT
TCCTGCCCCGGCTCAGGGCCAAGAACAGATGGTCCCCAGATGCGGTCCAGCCCTCAGCAGTTTCTAGAGA
ACCATCAGATGTTTCCAGGGTGCCCCAAGGACCTGAAATGACCCTGTGCCTTATTTGAACTAACCAATCA
GTTCGCTTCTCGCTTCTGTTCGCGCGCTTCTGCTCCCCGAGCTCAATAAAAGAGCCCACAACCCCTCACT
CGGGGCGCCAGTCCTCCGATTGACTGAGTCGCCCGGGTACCCGTGTATCCAATAAACCCTCTTGCAGTTG
CATCCGACTTGTGGTCTCGCTGTTCCTTGGGAGGGTCTCCTCTGAGTGATTGACTACCCGTCAGCGGGGG
TCTTTCATTTGGGGGCTCGTCCGGGATCGGGAGACCCCTGCCCAGGGACCACCGACCCACCACCGGGAGG
TAAGCTGGCCAGCAACTTATCTGTGTCTGTCCGATTGTCTAGTGTCTATGACTGATTTTATGCGCCTGCG
TCGGTACTAGTTAGCTAACTAGCTCTGTATCTGGCGGACCCGTGGTGGAACTGACGAGTTCGGAACACCC
GGCCGCAACCCTGGGAGACGTCCCAGGGATCTCGGGGGCCGTTTTTGTGGCCCGACCTGAGTCCAAAAAT
CCCGATCGTTTTGGACTCTTTGGTGCACCCCCCTTAGAGGAGGGATATGTGGTTCTGGTAGGAGACGAGA
ACCTAAAACAGTTCCCGCCTCCGTCTGAATTTTTGCTTTCGGTTTGGGACCGAAGCCGCGCCGCGCGTCT
TGTCTGCTGCAGCATCGTTCTGTGTTGTCTCTGTCTGACTGTGTTTCTGTATTTGTCTGAAAATATGGGC
CCGGGCCAGACTGTTACCACTCCCTTAAGTTTGACCTTAGGTCACTGGAAAGATGTCGAGCGGATCGCTC
ACAACCAGTCGGTAGATGTCAAGAAGAGACGTTGGGTTACCTTCTGCTCTGCAGAATGGCCAACCTTTAA
CGTCGGATGGCCGCGAGACGGCACCTTTAACCGAGACCTCATCACCCAGGTTAAGATCAAGGTCTTTTCA
CCTGGCCCGCATGGACACCCAGACCAGGTCCCCTACATCGTGACCTGGGAAGCCTTGGCTTTTGACCCCC
CTCCCTGGGTCAAGCCCTTTGTACACCCTAAGCCTCCGCCTCCTCTTCCTCCATCCGCCCCGTCTCTCCC
CCTTGAACCTCCTCGTTCGACCCCGCCTCGATCCTCCCTTTATCCAGCCCTCACTCCTTCTCTAGGCGCC
CCCATATGGCCATATGAGATCTTATATGGGGCACCCCCGCCCCTTGTAAACTTCCCTGACCCTGACATGA
CAAGAGTTACTAACAGCCCCTCTCTCCAAGCTCACTTACAGGCTCTCTACTTAGTCCAGCACGAAGTCTG
GAGACCTCTGGCGGCAGCCTACCAAGAACAACTGGACCGACCGGTGGTACCTCACCCTTACCGAGTCGGC
GACACAGTGTGGGTCCGCCGACACCAGACTAAGAACCTAGAACCTCGCTGGAAAGGACCTTACACAGTCC
TGCTGACCACCCCCACCGCCCTCAAAGTAGACGGCATCGCAGCTTGGATACACGCCGCCCACGTGAAGGC
TGCCGACCCCGGGGGTGGACCATCCTCTAGACTGCCGGATCTAGCTAGTTAATTAAGGATCCCAGTGTGG
TGGTACGGAATTCATGCAGAATGTGATTAATACTGTGAAGGGAAAGGCACTGGAAGTGGCTGAGTACCTG
ACCCCGGTCCTCAAGGAATCAAAGTTTAAGGAAACAGGTGTAATTACCCCAGAAGAGTTTGTGGCAGCTG
GAGATCACCTAGTCCACCACTGTCCAACATGGCAATGGGCTACAGGGGAAGAATTGAAAGTGAAGGCATA
CCTACCAACAGGCAAACAATTTTTGGTAACCAAAAATGTGCCGTGCTATAAGCGGTGCAAACAGATGGAA
TATTCAGATGAATTGGAAGCTATCATTGAAGAAGATGATGGTGATGGCGGATGGGTAGATACATATCACA
ACACAGGTATTACAGGAATAACGGAAGCCGTTAAAGAGATCACACTGGAAAATAAGGACAATATAAGGCT
TCAAGATTGCTCAGCACTATGTGAAGAGGAAGAAGATGAAGATGAAGGAGAAGCTGCAGATATGGAAGAA
TATGAAGAGAGTGGATTGTTGGAAACAGATGAGGCTACCCTAGATACAAGGAAAATAGTAGAAGCTTGTA
AAGCCAAAACTGATGCTGGCGGTGAAGATGCTATTTTGCAAACCAGAACTTATGACCTTTACATCACTTA
TGATAAATATTACCAGACTCCACGATTATGGTTGTTTGGCTATGATGAGCAACGGCAGCCTTTAACAGTT
GAGCACATGTATGAAGACATCAGTCAGGATCATGTGAAGAAAGCGGTGACCATTGAAAATCACCCTCATC
TGCCACCACCTCCCATGTGTTCAGTTCACCCATGCAGGCATGCTGAGGTGATGAAGAAAATCATTGAGAC
GGTTGCAGAAGGAGGGGGAGAACTTGGAGTTCATATGTATCTTCTTATTTTCTTGAAATTTGTACAAGCT
GTCATTCCAACAATAGAATATGACTACACAAGACACTTCACAATGTAACTCGA
