Features (pLannotate 1.2.2; 6 found; start..end, strand, type, name):
    163..284     -  LTR            3' LTR (ΔU3) (fragment): self-inactivating 3' long terminal repeat (LTR) from Moloney murine leukemia virus
    314..418     +  promoter       AmpR promoter: bla
    419..1279    +  CDS            AmpR: β-lactamase; bla; confers resistance to ampicillin, carbenicillin, and related antibiotics
   1443..2031    +  rep_origin     ori: high-copy-number ColE1/pMB1/pBR322/pUC origin of replication
   2214..2266    +  CDS            lacI (fragment): lac repressor; lacI; The lac repressor binds to the lac operator to inhibit transcription in E. coli. This inhibition can be relieved by adding lactose or isopropyl-β-D-thiogalactopyranoside (IPTG).
   2332..162     -  LTR            LTR (across the origin): long terminal repeat from Moloney murine leukemia virus
>Addgene plasmid #212026 | pMX-IG-ATG3 (T244A) | addgene full sequence | sequence record 422859 | Addgene NGS Result
TGGACCGCATCTGGGGACCATCTGTTCTTGGCCCTGAGCCGGGGCAGGAACTGCTTACCACAGATATCCT
GTTTGGCCCATATTCAGCTGTTCCATCTGTTCTTGGCCCTGAGCCGGGGCAGGAACTGCTTACCACAGAT
ATCCTGTTTGGCCCATATTCAGCTGTTCCATCTGTTCCTGACCTTGATCTGAACTTCTCTATTCTCAGTT
ATGTATTTTTCCATGCCTTGCAAAATGGCGTTACTTAAGCTAGCTTGCCAAACCTACAGGTGGGGTCTTT
CATTATGCAGGTGGCACTTTTCGGGGAAATGTGCGCGGAACCCCTATTTGTTTATTTTTCTAAATACATT
CAAATATGTATCCGCTCATGAGACAATAACCCTGATAAATGCTTCAATAATATTGAAAAAGGAAGAGTAT
GAGTATTCAACATTTCCGTGTCGCCCTTATTCCCTTTTTTGCGGCATTTTGCCTTCCTGTTTTTGCTCAC
CCAGAAACGCTGGTGAAAGTAAAAGATGCTGAAGATCAGTTGGGTGCACGAGTGGGTTACATCGAACTGG
ATCTCAACAGCGGTAAGATCCTTGAGAGTTTTCGCCCCGAAGAACGTTTTCCAATGATGAGCACTTTTAA
AGTTCTGCTATGTGGCGCGGTATTATCCCGTATTGACGCCGGGCAAGAGCAACTCGGTCGCCGCATACAC
TATTCTCAGAATGACTTGGTTGAGTACTCACCAGTCACAGAAAAGCATCTTACGGATGGCATGACAGTAA
GAGAATTATGCAGTGCTGCCATAACCATGAGTGATAACACTGCGGCCAACTTACTTCTGACAACGATCGG
AGGACCGAAGGAGCTAACCGCTTTTTTGCACAACATGGGGGATCATGTAACTCGCCTTGATCGTTGGGAA
CCGGAGCTGAATGAAGCCATACCAAACGACGAGCGTGACACCACGATGCCTGTAGCAATGGCAACAACGT
TGCGCAAACTATTAACTGGCGAACTACTTACTCTAGCTTCCCGGCAACAATTAATAGACTGGATGGAGGC
GGATAAAGTTGCAGGACCACTTCTGCGCTCGGCCCTTCCGGCTGGCTGGTTTATTGCTGATAAATCTGGA
GCCGGTGAGCGTGGGTCTCGCGGTATCATTGCAGCACTGGGGCCAGATGGTAAGCCCTCCCGTATCGTAG
TTATCTACACGACGGGGAGTCAGGCAACTATGGATGAACGAAATAGACAGATCGCTGAGATAGGTGCCTC
ACTGATTAAGCATTGGTAACTGTCAGACCAAGTTTACTCATATATACTTTAGATTGATTTGCGGCCGGCC
GCAAAAGGATCTAGGTGAAGATCCTTTTTGATAATCTCATGACCAAAATCCCTTAACGTGAGTTTTCGTT
CCACTGAGCGTCAGACCCCGTAGAAAAGATCAAAGGATCTTCTTGAGATCCTTTTTTTCTGCGCGTAATC
TGCTGCTTGCAAACAAAAAAACCACCGCTACCAGCGGTGGTTTGTTTGCCGGATCAAGAGCTACCAACTC
TTTTTCCGAAGGTAACTGGCTTCAGCAGAGCGCAGATACCAAATACTGTTCTTCTAGTGTAGCCGTAGTT
AGGCCACCACTTCAAGAACTCTGTAGCACCGCCTACATACCTCGCTCTGCTAATCCTGTTACCAGTGGCT
GCTGCCAGTGGCGATAAGTCGTGTCTTACCGGGTTGGACTCAAGACGATAGTTACCGGATAAGGCGCAGC
GGTCGGGCTGAACGGGGGGTTCGTGCACACAGCCCAGCTTGGAGCGAACGACCTACACCGAACTGAGATA
CCTACAGCGTGAGCTATGAGAAAGCGCCACGCTTCCCGAAGGGAGAAAGGCGGACAGGTATCCGGTAAGC
GGCAGGGTCGGAACAGGAGAGCGCACGAGGGAGCTTCCAGGGGGAAACGCCTGGTATCTTTATAGTCCTG
TCGGGTTTCGCCACCTCTGACTTGAGCGTCGATTTTTGTGATGCTCGTCAGGGGGGCGGAGCCTATGGAA
AAACGCCAGCAACGCGGCCTTTTTACGGTTCCTGGCCTTTTGCTGGCCTTTTGCTCACATGTTCTTTCCT
GCGTTATCCCCTGATTCTGTGGATAACCGTATTACCGCCTTTGAGTGAGCTGATACCGCTCGCCGCAGCC
GAACGACCGAGCGCAGCGAGTCAGTGAGCGAGGAAGCGGAAGAGCGCCCAATACGCAAACCGCCTCTCCC
CGCGCGTTGGCCGATTCATTAATGCAACTATGGCCATTTAATGTAAATACTTAAGAAAAAAAACCAAATT
AATTTTGATACATGCTGCATGTGAAAGACCCCCGCTGACGGGTAGTCAATCACTCAGAGGAGACCCTCCC
AAGGAACAGCGAGACCACAAGTCGGATGCAACTGCAAGAGGGTTTATTGGATACACGGGTACCCGGGCGA
CTCAGTCAATCGGAGGACTGGCGCCCCGAGTGAGGGGTTGTGGGCTCTTTTATTGAGCTCGGGGAGCAGA
AGCGCGCGAACAGAAGCGAGAAGCGAACTGATTGGTTAGTTCAAATAAGGCACAGGGTCATTTCAGGTCC
TTGGGGCACCCTGGAAACATCTGATGGTTCTCTAGAAACTGCTGAGGGC
