Features (pLannotate 1.2.2; 6 found; start..end, strand, type, name):
    117..221     +  promoter       AmpR promoter: bla
    222..1082    +  CDS            AmpR: β-lactamase; bla; confers resistance to ampicillin, carbenicillin, and related antibiotics
   1246..1834    +  rep_origin     ori: high-copy-number ColE1/pMB1/pBR322/pUC origin of replication
   2017..2069    +  CDS            lacI (fragment): lac repressor; lacI; The lac repressor binds to the lac operator to inhibit transcription in E. coli. This inhibition can be relieved by adding lactose or isopropyl-β-D-thiogalactopyranoside (IPTG).
   2135..2604    -  LTR            LTR: long terminal repeat from Moloney murine leukemia virus
   2605..87      -  LTR            3' LTR (ΔU3) (fragment) (across the origin): self-inactivating 3' long terminal repeat (LTR) from Moloney murine leukemia virus
>Addgene plasmid #212026 | pMX-IG-ATG3 (T244A) | addgene full sequence | sequence record 445617 | Addgene NGS Result
TCTATTCTCAGTTATGTATTTTTCCATGCCTTGCAAAATGGCGTTACTTAAGCTAGCTTGCCAAACCTAC
AGGTGGGGTCTTTCATTATGCAGGTGGCACTTTTCGGGGAAATGTGCGCGGAACCCCTATTTGTTTATTT
TTCTAAATACATTCAAATATGTATCCGCTCATGAGACAATAACCCTGATAAATGCTTCAATAATATTGAA
AAAGGAAGAGTATGAGTATTCAACATTTCCGTGTCGCCCTTATTCCCTTTTTTGCGGCATTTTGCCTTCC
TGTTTTTGCTCACCCAGAAACGCTGGTGAAAGTAAAAGATGCTGAAGATCAGTTGGGTGCACGAGTGGGT
TACATCGAACTGGATCTCAACAGCGGTAAGATCCTTGAGAGTTTTCGCCCCGAAGAACGTTTTCCAATGA
TGAGCACTTTTAAAGTTCTGCTATGTGGCGCGGTATTATCCCGTATTGACGCCGGGCAAGAGCAACTCGG
TCGCCGCATACACTATTCTCAGAATGACTTGGTTGAGTACTCACCAGTCACAGAAAAGCATCTTACGGAT
GGCATGACAGTAAGAGAATTATGCAGTGCTGCCATAACCATGAGTGATAACACTGCGGCCAACTTACTTC
TGACAACGATCGGAGGACCGAAGGAGCTAACCGCTTTTTTGCACAACATGGGGGATCATGTAACTCGCCT
TGATCGTTGGGAACCGGAGCTGAATGAAGCCATACCAAACGACGAGCGTGACACCACGATGCCTGTAGCA
ATGGCAACAACGTTGCGCAAACTATTAACTGGCGAACTACTTACTCTAGCTTCCCGGCAACAATTAATAG
ACTGGATGGAGGCGGATAAAGTTGCAGGACCACTTCTGCGCTCGGCCCTTCCGGCTGGCTGGTTTATTGC
TGATAAATCTGGAGCCGGTGAGCGTGGGTCTCGCGGTATCATTGCAGCACTGGGGCCAGATGGTAAGCCC
TCCCGTATCGTAGTTATCTACACGACGGGGAGTCAGGCAACTATGGATGAACGAAATAGACAGATCGCTG
AGATAGGTGCCTCACTGATTAAGCATTGGTAACTGTCAGACCAAGTTTACTCATATATACTTTAGATTGA
TTTGCGGCCGGCCGCAAAAGGATCTAGGTGAAGATCCTTTTTGATAATCTCATGACCAAAATCCCTTAAC
GTGAGTTTTCGTTCCACTGAGCGTCAGACCCCGTAGAAAAGATCAAAGGATCTTCTTGAGATCCTTTTTT
TCTGCGCGTAATCTGCTGCTTGCAAACAAAAAAACCACCGCTACCAGCGGTGGTTTGTTTGCCGGATCAA
GAGCTACCAACTCTTTTTCCGAAGGTAACTGGCTTCAGCAGAGCGCAGATACCAAATACTGTTCTTCTAG
TGTAGCCGTAGTTAGGCCACCACTTCAAGAACTCTGTAGCACCGCCTACATACCTCGCTCTGCTAATCCT
GTTACCAGTGGCTGCTGCCAGTGGCGATAAGTCGTGTCTTACCGGGTTGGACTCAAGACGATAGTTACCG
GATAAGGCGCAGCGGTCGGGCTGAACGGGGGGTTCGTGCACACAGCCCAGCTTGGAGCGAACGACCTACA
CCGAACTGAGATACCTACAGCGTGAGCTATGAGAAAGCGCCACGCTTCCCGAAGGGAGAAAGGCGGACAG
GTATCCGGTAAGCGGCAGGGTCGGAACAGGAGAGCGCACGAGGGAGCTTCCAGGGGGAAACGCCTGGTAT
CTTTATAGTCCTGTCGGGTTTCGCCACCTCTGACTTGAGCGTCGATTTTTGTGATGCTCGTCAGGGGGGC
GGAGCCTATGGAAAAACGCCAGCAACGCGGCCTTTTTACGGTTCCTGGCCTTTTGCTGGCCTTTTGCTCA
CATGTTCTTTCCTGCGTTATCCCCTGATTCTGTGGATAACCGTATTACCGCCTTTGAGTGAGCTGATACC
GCTCGCCGCAGCCGAACGACCGAGCGCAGCGAGTCAGTGAGCGAGGAAGCGGAAGAGCGCCCAATACGCA
AACCGCCTCTCCCCGCGCGTTGGCCGATTCATTAATGCAACTATGGCCATTTAATGTAAATACTTAAGAA
AAAAAACCAAATTAATTTTGATACATGCTGCATGTGAAAGACCCCCGCTGACGGGTAGTCAATCACTCAG
AGGAGACCCTCCCAAGGAACAGCGAGACCACAAGTCGGATGCAACTGCAAGAGGGTTTATTGGATACACG
GGTACCCGGGCGACTCAGTCAATCGGAGGACTGGCGCCCCGAGTGAGGGGTTGTGGGCTCTTTTATTGAG
CTCGGGGAGCAGAAGCGCGCGAACAGAAGCGAGAAGCGAACTGATTGGTTAGTTCAAATAAGGCACAGGG
TCATTTCAGGTCCTTGGGGCACCCTGGAAACATCTGATGGTTCTCTAGAAACTGCTGAGGGCTGGACCGC
ATCTGGGGACCATCTGTTCTTGGCCCTGAGCCGGGGCAGGAACTGCTTACCACAGATATCCTGTTTGGCC
CATATTCAGCTGTTCCATCTGTTCTTGGCCCTGAGCCGGGGCAGGAACTGCTTACCACAGATATCCTGTT
TGGCCCATATTCAGCTGTTCCATCTGTTCCTGACCTTGATCTGAACTT
